>Addgene plasmid #231706 | pCMV-Lopt | addgene full sequence | sequence record 459825 | Addgene NGS Result
AGTCGACCCGGGCGGCCGCTTCCCTTTAGTGAGGGTTAATGCTTCGAGCAGACATGATAAGATACATTGA
TGAGTTTGGACAAACCACAACTAGAATGCAGTGAAAAAAATGCTTTATTTGTGAAATTTGTGATGCTATT
GCTTTATTTGTAACCATTATAAGCTGCAATAAACAAGTTAACAACAACAATTGCATTCATTTTATGTTTC
AGGTTCAGGGGGAGATGTGGGAGGTTTTTTAAAGCAAGTAAAACCTCTACAAATGTGGTAAAATCCGATA
AGGATCGATCCGGGCTGGCGTAATAGCGAAGAGGCCCGCACCGATCGCCCTTCCCAACAGTTGCGCAGCC
TGAATGGCGAATGG
[124 nt withheld, positions 365-488]
C
[91 nt withheld, positions 490-580]
A
[49 nt withheld, positions 582-630]
CCTTTGACGTTGGAGTCCACGTTCTTT
[37 nt withheld, positions 658-694]
ACCCTATCTCGGTCTATTCTTTTGATTTATAAGGGATTTTGCCGATTTCGGCCTATTGGTTAAAAAATGA
GCTGATTTAACAAAAATTTAACGCGAATTTTAACAAAATATTAACGCTTACAATTTCCTGATGCGGTATT
TTCTCCTTACGCATCTGTGCGGTATTTCACACCGCATACGCGGATCTGCGCAGCACCATGGCCTGAAATA
ACCTCTGAAAGAGGAACTTGGTTAGGTACCTTCTGAGGCGGAAAGAACCAGCTGTGGAATGTGTGTCAGT
TAGGGTGTGGAAAGTCCCCAGGCTCCCCAGCAGGCAGAAGTATGCAAAGCATGCATCTCAATTAGTCAGC
AACCAGGTGTGGAAAGTCCCCAGGCTCCCCAGCAGGCAGAAGTATGCAAAGCATGCATCTCAATTAGTCA
GCAACCATAGTCCCGCCCCTAACTCCGCCCATCCCGCCCCTAACTCCGCCCAGTTCCGCCCATTCTCCGC
CCCATGGCTGACTAATTTTTTTTATTTATGCAGAGGCCGAGGCCGCCTCGGCCTCTGAGCTATTCCAGAA
GTAGTGAGGAGGCTTTTTTGGAGGCCTAGGCTTTTGCAAAAAGCTTGATTCTTCTGACACAACAGTCTCG
AACTTAAGGCTAGAGCCACCATGATTGAACAAGATGGATTGCACGCAGGTTCTCCGGCCGCTTGGGTGGA
GAGGCTATTCGGCTATGACTGGGCACAACAGACAATCGGCTGCTCTGATGCCGCCGTGTTCCGGCTGTCA
GCGCAGGGGCGCCCGGTTCTTTTTGTCAAGACCGACCTGTCCGGTGCCCTGAATGAACTGCAGGACGAGG
CAGCGCGGCTATCGTGGCTGGCCACGACGGGCGTTCCTTGCGCAGCTGTGCTCGACGTTGTCACTGAAGC
GGGAAGGGACTGGCTGCTATTGGGCGAAGTGCCGGGGCAGGATCTCCTGTCATCTCACCTTGCTCCTGCC
GAGAAAGTATCCATCATGGCTGATGCAATGCGGCGGCTGCATACGCTTGATCCGGCTACCTGCCCATTCG
ACCACCAAGCGAAACATCGCATCGAGCGAGCACGTACTCGGATGGAAGCCGGTCTTGTCGATCAGGATGA
TCTGGACGAAGAGCATCAGGGGCTCGCGCCAGCCGAACTGTTCGCCAGGCTCAAGGCGCGCATGCCCGAC
GGCGAGGATCTCGTCGTGACCCATGGCGATGCCTGCTTGCCGAATATCATGGTGGAAAATGGCCGCTTTT
CTGGATTCATCGACTGTGGCCGGCTGGGTGTGGCGGACCGCTATCAGGACATAGCGTTGGCTACCCGTGA
TATTGCTGAAGAGCTTGGCGGCGAATGGGCTGACCGCTTCCTCGTGCTTTACGGTATCGCCGCTCCCGAT
TCGCAGCGCATCGCCTTCTATCGCCTTCTTGACGAGTTCTTCTGAGCGGGACTCTGGGGTTCGAAATGAC
CGACCAAGCGACGCCCAACCTGCCATCACGATGGCCGCAATAAAATATCTTTATTTTCATTACATCTGTG
TGTTGGTTTTTTGTGTGAATCGATAGCGATAAGGATCCGCGTATGGTGCACTCTCAGTACAATCTGCTCT
GATGCCGCATAGTTAAGCCAGCCCCGACACCCGCCAACACCCGCTGACGCGCCCTGACGGGCTTGTCTGC
TCCCGGCATCCGCTTACAGACAAGCTGTGACCGTCTCCGGGAGCTGCATGTGTCAGAGGTTTTCACCGTC
ATCACCGAAACGCGCGAGACGAAAGGGCCTCGTGATACGCCTATTTTTATAGGTTAATGTCATGATAATA
ATGGTTTCTTAGACGTCAGGTGGCACTTTTCGGGGAAATGTGCGCGGAACCCCTATTTGTTTATTTTTCT
AAATACATTCAAATATGTATCCGCTCATGAGACAATAACCCTGATAAATGCTTCAATAATATTGAAAAAG
GAAGAGTATGAGTATTCAACATTTCCGTGTCGCCCTTATTCCCTTTTTTGCGGCATTTTGCCTTCCTGTT
TTTGCTCACCCAGAAACGCTGGTGAAAGTAAAAGATGCTGAAGATCAGTTGGGTGCACGAGTGGGTTACA
TCGAACTGGATCTCAACAGCGGTAAGATCCTTGAGAGTTTTCGCCCCGAAGAACGTTTTCCAATGATGAG
CACTTTTAAAGTTCTGCTATGTGGCGCGGTATTATCCCGTATTGACGCCGGGCAAGAGCAACTCGGTCGC
CGCATACACTATTCTCAGAATGACTTGGTTGAGTACTCACCAGTCACAGAAAAGCATCTTACGGATGGCA
TGACAGTAAGAGAATTATGCAGTGCTGCCATAACCATGAGTGATAACACTGCGGCCAACTTACTTCTGAC
AACGATCGGAGGACCGAAGGAGCTAACCGCTTTTTTGCACAACATGGGGGATCATGTAACTCGCCTTGAT
CGTTGGGAACCGGAGCTGAATGAAGCCATACCAAACGACGAGCGTGACACCACGATGCCTGTAGCAATGG
CAACAACGTTGCGCAAACTATTAACTGGCGAACTACTTACTCTAGCTTCCCGGCAACAATTAATAGACTG
GATGGAGGCGGATAAAGTTGCAGGACCACTTCTGCGCTCGGCCCTTCCGGCTGGCTGGTTTATTGCTGAT
AAATCTGGAGCCGGTGAGCGTGGGTCTCGCGGTATCATTGCAGCACTGGGGCCAGATGGTAAGCCCTCCC
GTATCGTAGTTATCTACACGACGGGGAGTCAGGCAACTATGGATGAACGAAATAGACAGATCGCTGAGAT
AGGTGCCTCACTGATTAAGCATTGGTAACTGTCAGACCAAGTTTACTCATATATACTTTAGATTGATTTA
AAACTTCATTTTTAATTTAAAAGGATCTAGGTGAAGATCCTTTTTGATAATCTCATGACCAAAATCCCTT
AACGTGAGTTTTCGTTCCACTGAGCGTCAGACCCCGTAGAAAAGATCAAAGGATCTTCTTGAGATCCTTT
TTTTCTGCGCGTAATCTGCTGCTTGCAAACAAAAAAACCACCGCTACCAGCGGTGGTTTGTTTGCCGGAT
CAAGAGCTACCAACTCTTTTTCCGAAGGTAACTGGCTTCAGCAGAGCGCAGATACCAAATACTGTTCTTC
TAGTGTAGCCGTAGTTAGGCCACCACTTCAAGAACTCTGTAGCACCGCCTACATACCTCGCTCTGCTAAT
CCTGTTACCAGTGGCTGCTGCCAGTGGCGATAAGTCGTGTCTTACCGGGTTGGACTCAAGACGATAGTTA
CCGGATAAGGCGCAGCGGTCGGGCTGAACGGGGGGTTCGTGCACACAGCCCAGCTTGGAGCGAACGACCT
ACACCGAACTGAGATACCTACAGCGTGAGCTATGAGAAAGCGCCACGCTTCCCGAAGGGAGAAAGGCGGA
CAGGTATCCGGTAAGCGGCAGGGTCGGAACAGGAGAGCGCACGAGGGAGCTTCCAGGGGGAAACGCCTGG
TATCTTTATAGTCCTGTCGGGTTTCGCCACCTCTGACTTGAGCGTCGATTTTTGTGATGCTCGTCAGGGG
GGCGGAGCCTATGGAAAAACGCCAGCAACGCGGCCTTTTTACGGTTCCTGGCCTTTTGCTGGCCTTTTGC
TCACATGGCTCGACAGATCTTCAATATTGGCCATTAGCCATATTATTCATTGGTTATATAGCATAAATCA
ATATTGGCTATTGGCCATTGCATACGTTGTATCTATATCATAATATGTACATTTATATTGGCTCATGTCC
AATATGACCGCCATGTTGGCATTGATTATTGACTAGTTATTAATAGTAATCAATTACGGGGTCATTAGTT
CATAGCCCATATATGGAGTTCCGCGTTACATAACTTACGGTAAATGGCCCGCCTGGCTGACCGCCCAACG
ACCCCCGCCCATTGACGTCAATAATGACGTATGTTCCCATAGTAACGCCAATAGGGACTTTCCATTGACG
TCAATGGGTGGAGTATTTACGGTAAACTGCCCACTTGGCAGTACATCAAGTGTATCATATGCCAAGTCCG
CCCCCTATTGACGTCAATGACGGTAAATGGCCCGCCTGGCATTATGCCCAGTACATGACCTTACGGGACT
TTCCTACTTGGCAGTACATCTACGTATTAGTCATCGCTATTACCATGGTGATGCGGTTTTGGCAGTACAC
CAATGGGCGTGGATAGCGGTTTGACTCACGGGGATTTCCAAGTCTCCACCCCATTGACGTCAATGGGAGT
TTGTTTTGGCACCAAAATCAACGGGACTTTCCAAAATGTCGTAACAACTGCGATCGCCCGCCCCGTTGAC
GCAAATGGGCGGTAGGCGTGTACGGTGGGAGGTCTATATAAGCAGAGCTCGTTTAGTGAACCGTCAGATC
ACTAGAAGCTTTATTGCGGTAGTTTATCACAGTTAAATTGCTAACGCAGTCAGTGCTTCTGACACAACAG
TCTCGAACTTAAGCTGCAGTGACTCTCTTAAGGTAGCCTTGCAGAAGTTGGTCGTGAGGCACTGGGCAGG
TAAGTATCAAGGTTACAAGACAGGTTTAAGGAGACCAATAGAAACTGGGCTTGTCGAGACAGAGAAGACT
CTTGCGTTTCTGATAGGCACCTATTGGTCTTACTGACATCCACTTTGCCTTTCTCTCCACAGGTGTCCAC
TCCCAGTTCAATTACAGCTCTTAAGGCTAGAGTACTTAAGCTAGCCACCATGGAAGTGCACGACTTCGAG
ACTGACGAGTTTAATGATTTCAACGAGGACGATTACGCCACAAGAGAGTTCCTGAATCCAGACGAGCGAA
TGACGTACCTGAACCACGCTGATTACAACCTGAACAGCCCTCTGATCAGCGACGACATCGACAATCTGAT
CAGAAAGTTCAATAGCCTGCCCATACCCTCTATGTGGGACAGCAAGAACTGGGACGGAGTCCTGGAAATG
CTCACCTCTTGCCAGGCCAATCCTATCCCCACAAGTCAGATGCACAAGTGGATGGGCAGTTGGCTGATGA
GCGACAATCACGACGCATCCCAGGGCTACAGCTTCCTGCACGAGGTGGACAAGGAAGCCGAGATCACCTT
CGATGTGGTGGAAACCTTCATCAGAGGCTGGGGAAACAAGCCTATCGAGTACATCAAAAAAGAGAGATGG
ACAGACTCTTTCAAGATCCTTGCCTACCTGTGCCAAAAGTTCTTGGACCTGCATAAGCTGACACTGATCC
TGAACGCTGTGTCTGAAGTGGAATTGCTGAACCTGGCGCGAACCTTTAAAGGCAAAGTGCGGAGATCCAG
CCATGGAACCAACATCTGCAGAATCAGAGTGCCTTCTCTCGGCCCAACCTTTATCAGCGAAGGCTGGGCC
TACTTTAAGAAGCTGGACATCCTGATGGACAGGAACTTCCTGTTGATGGTTAAGGACGTTATCATCGGAC
GCATGCAGACCGTGCTGAGCATGGTCTGCAGAATCGATAACCTGTTTAGCGAGCAAGACATCTTTAGCCT
GCTGAACATTTATAGGATCGGCGACAAGATCGTCGAAAGACAGGGAAACTTCAGCTACGACCTGATCAAA
ATGGTGGAGCCTATCTGCAACCTGAAGCTCATGAAGCTGGCCCGGGAGAGCAGACCTCTGGTCCCCCAGT
TCCCTCACTTCGAGAACCACATCAAGACAAGCGTGGACGAGGGCGCCAAGATTGACCGGGGTATCCGGTT
TCTGCATGATCAGATCATGAGCGTGAAGACCGTGGACCTCACGCTGGTGATTTACGGAAGCTTCAGGCAC
TGGGGCCACCCTTTCATCGATTACTACACCGGACTTGAGAAGCTGCACTCGCAGGTCACGATGAAAAAAG
ACATCGATGTGTCTTACGCCAAGGCTCTGGCCTCCGACCTAGCCAGAATCGTGCTGTTCCAGCAGTTCAA
CGACCACAAGAAGTGGTTCGTGAACGGCGACCTGTTGCCCCACGACCACCCCTTCAAGTCACATGTGAAA
GAGAACACCTGGCCTACAGCTGCTCAGGTGCAGGACTTCGGCGACAAGTGGCACGAGCTGCCTCTGATTA
AATGCTTCGAGATCCCCGACCTGCTGGACCCCTCCATCATCTACAGCGATAAATCCCACTCTATGAACCG
GAGCGAGGTGCTGAAGCACGTGAGAATGAACCCCAACACTCCCATCCCTTCTAAAAAGGTGCTGCAGACC
ATGCTGGATACAAAGGCCACAAATTGGAAGGAATTCCTGAAGGAAATTGACGAGAAGGGCCTGGACGACG
ATGACCTGATAATCGGGCTGAAAGGCAAGGAGCGCGAACTGAAACTGGCTGGCCGGTTCTTCTCTCTCAT
GAGCTGGAAACTCCGGGAATACTTCGTGATCACCGAATATCTGATCAAGACCCACTTCGTCCCCATGTTT
AAAGGCCTGACCATGGCCGATGACCTGACCGCCGTGATCAAGAAGATGCTGGATAGCAGCAGCGGGCAGG
GCCTGAAAAGTTACGAAGCCATTTGCATCGCCAACCACATCGATTACGAGAAGTGGAACAATCATCAGAG
AAAGCTGAGCAACGGCCCTGTGTTTCGGGTCATGGGCCAGTTCCTGGGCTATCCTAGCCTGATCGAGAGA
ACCCATGAATTCTTCGAGAAGAGCCTGATCTATTACAACGGAAGACCTGACCTGATGCGTGTGCACAACA
ACACACTGATAAACAGCACCAGCCAAAGAGTTTGCTGGCAGGGCCAGGAGGGCGGTTTGGAGGGCCTCCG
CCAGAAGGGCTGGTCCATCCTGAACCTGCTGGTGATCCAGAGAGAAGCCAAGATCCGAAATACCGCTGTT
AAAGTGCTGGCCCAGGGCGATAACCAGGTGATCTGTACCCAGTATAAGACCAAGAAGAGCCGGAATGTGG
TGGAACTGCAGGGGGCCCTGAATCAAATGGTGTCTAACAACGAGAAGATCATGACCGCCATCAAGATCGG
CACAGGCAAGCTGGGCCTCCTGATCAACGATGATGAGACAATGCAGTCCGCCGACTACCTCAACTACGGG
AAGATCCCTATTTTCAGAGGCGTGATCCGGGGCCTGGAAACCAAGAGATGGAGCCGGGTCACCTGTGTGA
CCAACGACCAGATCCCCACCTGTGCCAATATCATGTCAAGCGTGAGCACTAACGCCCTGACCGTCGCCCA
CTTTGCTGAGAACCCCATCAACGCCATGATCCAGTACAACTACTTCGGCACCTTTGCGCGCTTACTGCTG
ATGATGCACGACCCCGCCCTGCGGCAGAGCCTGTACGAGGTCCAGGATAAGATCCCTGGCCTGCATAGCT
CTACCTTTAAGTACGCGATGCTGTACCTGGACCCAAGCATCGGCGGCGTGTCTGGCATGAGCTTAAGCAG
GTTCCTGATTAGAGCTTTCCCTGATCCTGTGACAGAGAGCCTGTCATTCTGGCGGTTCATCCACGTGCAC
GCGAGATCCGAGCACCTGAAGGAAATGTCCGCCGTGTTCGGAAACCCTGAGATCGCCAAGTTCCGGATTA
CCCACATCGATAAGCTTGTGGAAGATCCTACTAGCCTCAATATTGCAATGGGCATGTCGCCGGCAAACCT
GCTGAAGACCGAGGTGAAGAAGTGCCTCATCGAGTCGCGCCAGACAATCAGAAACCAGGTGATAAAGGAT
GCTACAATTTACCTGTACCACGAGGAGGATAGACTGCGGTCTTTTCTGTGGAGTATCAACCCCCTGTTTC
CTAGATTTCTGTCCGAGTTCAAGAGCGGCACATTCCTGGGCGTGGCTGACGGACTGATCTCTCTGTTCCA
GAACAGCAGAACCATCAGAAACAGCTTTAAAAAGAAGTACCACAGAGAGCTAGATGATCTGATCGTGCGG
TCAGAGGTGAGCTCTCTGACTCACCTGGGAAAACTGCACTTAAGACGGGGCAGCTGCAAGATGTGGACCT
GCAGCGCCACTCACGCCGATACCCTGAGATACAAAAGCTGGGGCCGGACCGTGATCGGCACGACCGTGCC
CCACCCTCTGGAAATGCTGGGCCCTCAACACAGAAAGGAAACACCTTGCGCCCCTTGTAATACCTCCGGC
TTCAATTACGTGAGTGTGCACTGCCCCGACGGGATCCACGACGTATTCTCTAGCAGAGGCCCTCTGCCTG
CCTACCTGGGTTCCAAAACCAGTGAATCCACAAGCATCCTGCAACCTTGGGAGAGAGAAAGCAAGGTGCC
CCTAATCAAAAGGGCCACAAGACTTCGGGATGCCATCTCCTGGTTCGTGGAGCCCGATAGCAAGCTGGCC
ATGACCATCCTGTCTAACATCCATTCGCTTACCGGCGAAGAGTGGACCAAGCGGCAGCACGGCTTCAAAA
GAACAGGCTCAGCCCTGCACCGGTTCAGCACATCAAGAATGAGCCACGGCGGATTCGCCAGCCAAAGCAC
TGCCGCCCTGACCCGGCTGATGGCTACAACCGATACCATGCGGGACCTGGGCGATCAGAATTTCGATTTC
TTGTTTCAGGCCACCCTGCTTTATGCCCAGATCACAACAACCGTTGCCAGGGACGGCTGGATCACAAGCT
GCACCGACCACTATCACATCGCCTGCAAGTCTTGCCTGAGGCCAATCGAAGAGATTACCCTGGACAGCTC
TATGGATTACACACCTCCCGACGTGTCCCACGTGCTGAAGACCTGGCGGAATGGGGAAGGCAGCTGGGGC
CAGGAGATCAAGCAGATCTACCCTCTGGAGGGAAATTGGAAGAACCTGGCCCCTGCCGAACAGTCCTACC
AGGTCGGAAGATGCATCGGCTTCCTGTACGGCGACCTGGCTTACAGAAAGTCCACCCACGCCGAAGATAG
CAGCTTATTCCCTCTGAGTATCCAAGGTAGGATCCGAGGTCGTGGATTCCTTAAAGGCCTGCTGGACGGC
CTGATGCGGGCCAGCTGCTGCCAGGTGATTCACCGGAGATCTCTGGCTCACCTGAAGCGGCCTGCCAACG
CCGTATACGGCGGCCTGATCTACCTGATCGATAAGCTGAGCGTGTCCCCTCCTTTCCTATCCTTGACCCG
GAGCGGACCAATACGGGATGAACTGGAAACCATCCCGCACAAAATCCCTACCTCTTACCCTACATCCAAT
AGAGATATGGGCGTTATCGTGCGGAACTACTTCAAGTACCAGTGCAGATTAATCGAGAAGGGTAAATACA
GAAGCCACTACTCTCAGCTGTGGCTGTTTTCTGATGTGCTGAGCATCGATTTTATCGGCCCCTTCAGCAT
CTCCACCACGCTGCTGCAGATCCTGTACAAGCCCTTCCTGTCTGGAAAGGACAAGAATGAGCTGCGGGAG
CTGGCCAATCTGAGCTCTCTCCTGAGAAGTGGCGAAGGATGGGAGGACATCCACGTTAAATTCTTCACCA
AGGACATCCTGCTGTGTCCTGAGGAAATCCGGCACGCCTGTAAATTTGGCATCGCTAAAGACAACAACAA
GGACATGTCCTACCCTCCTTGGGGCAGAGAGAGCAGAGGCACCATTACCACAATCCCCGTGTACTACACC
ACAACCCCTTACCCCAAGATGCTGGAAATGCCTCCTAGAATCCAGAACCCTCTGCTCTCAGGTATAAGAC
TGGGCCAGCTGCCAACCGGCGCTCACTACAAGATTAGGAGCATCCTGCACGGCATGGGCATCCATTACAG
AGACTTCCTATCTTGCGGCGACGGCTCCGGCGGAATGACTGCCGCCCTGCTGAGAGAAAACGTGCACAGC
CGGGGCATCTTCAACTCGTTACTCGAATTAAGCGGCTCCGTAATGAGAGGCGCCAGCCCTGAACCTCCAA
GCGCCCTTGAAACCCTGGGCGGCGATAAGTCACGGTGCGTGAACGGCGAGACTTGCTGGGAATACCCTAG
CGACTTATGCGACCCCCGGACCTGGGATTACTTCCTGCGGCTCAAGGCGGGCTTGGGCCTGCAGATCGAT
CTGATTGTGATGGACATGGAAGTGCGAGACTCCAGCACCAGCCTAAAGATCGAAACCAACGTCAGAAACT
ACGTGCACAGAATCCTGGACGAGCAGGGGGTCCTGATCTATAAGACCTACGGCACCTACATCTGTGAATC
TGAAAAGAACGCTGTGACGATCCTGGGCCCAATGTTCAAGACAGTGGATCTGGTGCAAACAGAATTCAGC
TCCAGCCAGACCTCAGAAGTCTACATGGTCTGCAAGGGCCTCAAGAAGCTGATCGATGAACCTAACCCTG
ACTGGTCTTCCATCAATGAAAGCTGGAAGAATCTGTACGCCTTCCAGAGCAGCGAGCAGGAGTTCGCCAG
AGCGAAAAAGGTGTCCACCTACTTTACACTGACAGGCATCCCTTCCCAGTTTATCCCTGACCCCTTCGTG
AACATCGAGACAATGTTGCAGATCTTTGGAGTGCCAACCGGCGTATCTCACGCTGCCGCCCTGAAGAGCT
CAGACAGACCAGCCGATCTGCTGACAATTAGCCTTTTCTACATGGCCATCATCTCTTACTACAACATCAA
CCACATCAGGGTGGGCCCTATCCCACCTAACCCTCCTTCTGACGGCATCGCACAGAACGTCGGCATCGCC
ATAACCGGGATCAGCTTCTGGCTGAGTCTGATGGAAAAAGACATCCCCCTCTATCAGCAGTGTCTGGCCG
TGATCCAGCAGAGCTTCCCCATCCGGTGGGAGGCCGTGAGCGTGAAAGGAGGATACAAACAGAAGTGGAG
CACAAGAGGCGACGGCCTGCCCAAGGACACAAGAATCTCCGACTCGCTGGCCCCTATCGGAAACTGGATC
AGATCCCTGGAACTCGTGAGAAACCAGGTGCGGCTCAACCCGTTCAATGAAATCCTGTTCAACCAGCTGT
GTCGGACTGTGGACAACCACCTGAAGTGGTCAAACCTCCGCAGGAACACCGGAATGATCGAGTGGATCAA
CAGAAGAATCAGCAAAGAGGACAGAAGCATTCTGATGCTGAAGTCCGACCTGCACGAGGAGAACAGCTGG
AGAGACTGATCTAG
Features (pLannotate 1.2.2; 18 found; start..end, strand, type, name):
     23..40      -  promoter       T3 promoter (fragment): promoter for bacteriophage T3 RNA polymerase
     58..179     -  polyA_signal   SV40 poly(A) signal: SV40 polyadenylation signal
    202..270     -  CDS            large T antigen (fragment): large T antigen from SV40 (simian virus 40)
    294..361     +  CDS            lacZα (fragment): LacZα fragment of β-galactosidase; lacZ fragment
    365..793     +  rep_origin     f1 ori (sequence partly withheld): f1 bacteriophage origin of replication; arrow indicates direction of (+) strand synthesis
    821..872     -  misc_feature   bom (fragment): basis of mobility region from pBR322
    937..1294    +  promoter       SV40 promoter: SV40 enhancer and early promoter
   1345..2136    +  CDS            neo: KKA2_KLEPN - Also known as kan, nptII. Experimental evidence at protein level: Swiss-Prot protein existence level 1. Resistance to kanamycin, neomycin, paromomycin, ribostamycin, butirosin and gentamicin B. From Klebsiella pneumoniae.
   2203..2251    +  polyA_signal   poly(A) signal: synthetic polyadenylation signal
   2271..2325    -  misc_feature   bom (fragment): basis of mobility region from pBR322
   2427..2462    -  CDS            rop (fragment): Rop protein, which maintains plasmids at low copy number; rop
   2557..2661    +  promoter       AmpR promoter: bla
   2662..3522    +  CDS            AmpR: β-lactamase; bla; confers resistance to ampicillin, carbenicillin, and related antibiotics
   3693..4281    +  rep_origin     ori: high-copy-number ColE1/pMB1/pBR322/pUC origin of replication
   4494..4871    +  enhancer       CMV enhancer: human cytomegalovirus immediate early enhancer
   4872..5083    +  promoter       CMV promoter: human cytomegalovirus (CMV) immediate early promoter
   5244..5376    +  intron         chimeric intron: chimera between introns from human β-globin and immunoglobulin heavy chain genes
   5434..11760   +  CDS            L: L_VSIVM - Experimental evidence at protein level: Swiss-Prot protein existence level 1. Responsible for RNA synthesis (replicase and transcriptase), cap addition, and cap methylation (By similarity). Performs also the polyadenylation of subgenomic mRNAs by a stuttering mechanism at a slipery stop site present at the end of viral genes (By similarity). The template is composed of the viral RNA tightly encapsidated by the nucleoprotein (N) (By similarity). The viral polymerase binds to the genomic RNA at the 3' leader promoter, thereby initiating either genome replication or mRNA transcription.
