[The description below was written by a language model from this plasmid's Addgene catalogue record and pLannotate feature annotations shown in this document.]
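Description:
pCMV-Lopt is a mammalian expression plasmid built on the Clontech pIRES backbone that carries a human codon-optimized version of the L gene of vesicular stomatitis virus, Indiana strain. The sequenced construct is about 11.8 kb. It is propagated in E. coli through a high-copy ColE1/pUC-type origin with ampicillin resistance (β-lactamase under its own promoter). It also contains an f1 origin, along with short annotated remnants of lacZα, bom and rop. For selection in mammalian cells, an SV40 enhancer/early promoter drives a neomycin phosphotransferase gene followed by a synthetic polyadenylation signal, which permits G418 selection.

The expression cassette consists of the human cytomegalovirus immediate-early enhancer and promoter, a chimeric β-globin/immunoglobulin intron that generally improves mRNA processing and expression, and the roughly 6.3 kb L open reading frame, which was inserted by Gibson assembly. Because the plasmid is circular, the SV40 poly(A) signal annotated at the start of the numbered sequence lies just downstream of the L coding region. It is annotated on the opposite strand, however, so the table alone does not settle its role in terminating the L transcript. No IRES element is annotated despite the backbone name, and no epitope tags or reporters are recorded.

L is the large subunit of the viral RNA-dependent RNA polymerase and is responsible for genome replication, mRNA transcription, capping, cap methylation and polyadenylation. The associated publication describes a plasmid-based system for recovering recombinant VSV encoding foreign glycoproteins. This suggests the construct serves as a helper plasmid supplying L from a nuclear Pol II promoter during virus rescue, with codon optimization presumably intended to improve expression in that setting.
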