Addgene plasmid #231706: pCMV-Lopt
Purpose: Mammalian expression vector encoding a codon-optimized L gene from vesicular stomatitis virus, strain Indiana.
Depositing lab: Ron Geller. Depositing organization: Institute for Integrative Systems Biology (I²SysBio). Publication: An efficient plasmid-based system for the recovery of recombinant vesicular stomatitis virus encoding foreign glycoproteins. Marques MC, Andreu-Moreno I, Sanjuan R, Elena SF, Geller R. Sci Rep. 2024 Jun 25;14(1):14644. doi: 10.1038/s41598-024-65384-8. PubMed 38918479.
Backbone
  Vector backbone: pIRES
  Backbone manufacturer: Clontech
  Vector type: Mammalian Expression ; VSV expression
  Selectable markers: Neomycin (select with G418)
Growth in bacteria
  Bacterial resistance: Ampicillin, 100 μg/mL
  Growth temperature: 37°C
  Growth strain: DH5alpha
  Copy number: High Copy
Gene/Insert
  Gene/Insert name: VSV L gene (codon-optimized )
  Species: vesicular stomatitis virus
  Mutation: human codon-optimized
  Promoter: CMV
  Cloning method: Gibson Cloning
Terms and licenses: Academic/Nonprofit Terms; Industry Terms: Not Available to Industry
How to cite: pCMV-Lopt was a gift from Ron Geller (Addgene plasmid # 231706 ; http://n2t.net/addgene:231706 ; RRID:Addgene_231706)
